>Addgene plasmid #242657 | pCMV-ABE8e-eVRQR-P2A-EGFP (HES1425) | addgene full sequence | sequence record 488990 | Addgene NGS Result
ATATGCCAAGTACGCCCCCTATTGACGTCAATGACGGTAAATGGCCCGCCTGGCATTATGCCCAGTACAT
GACCTTATGGGACTTTCCTACTTGGCAGTACATCTACGTATTAGTCATCGCTATTACCATGGTGATGCGG
TTTTGGCAGTACATCAATGGGCGTGGATAGCGGTTTGACTCACGGGGATTTCCAAGTCTCCACCCCATTG
ACGTCAATGGGAGTTTGTTTTGGCACCAAAATCAACGGGACTTTCCAAAATGTCGTAACAACTCCGCCCC
ATTGACGCAAATGGGCGGTAGGCGTGTACGGTGGGAGGTCTATATAAGCAGAGCTGGTTTAGTGAACCGT
CAGATCCGCTAGAGATCCGCGGCCGCTAATACGACTCACTATAGGGAGAGCCGCCACCATGAAACGGACA
GCCGACGGAAGCGAGTTCGAGTCACCAAAGAAGAAGCGGAAAGTCTCTGAGGTGGAGTTTTCCCACGAGT
ACTGGATGAGACATGCCCTGACCCTGGCCAAGAGGGCACGCGATGAGAGGGAGGTGCCTGTGGGAGCCGT
GCTGGTGCTGAACAATAGAGTGATCGGCGAGGGCTGGAACAGAGCCATCGGCCTGCACGACCCAACAGCC
CATGCCGAAATTATGGCCCTGAGACAGGGCGGCCTGGTCATGCAGAACTACAGACTGATTGACGCCACCC
TGTACGTGACATTCGAGCCTTGCGTGATGTGCGCCGGCGCCATGATCCACTCTAGGATCGGCCGCGTGGT
GTTTGGCGTGAGGAACAGCAAAAGAGGCGCCGCAGGCTCCCTGATGAACGTGCTGAACTACCCCGGCATG
AATCACCGCGTCGAAATTACCGAGGGAATCCTGGCAGATGAATGTGCCGCCCTGCTGTGCGATTTCTACC
GGATGCCTAGACAGGTGTTCAATGCTCAGAAGAAGGCCCAGAGCTCCATCAACTCCGGAGGATCTAGCGG
AGGCTCCTCTGGCTCTGAGACACCTGGCACAAGCGAGAGCGCAACACCTGAAAGCAGCGGGGGCAGCAGC
GGGGGGTCAGACAAGAAGTACAGCATCGGCCTGGCCATCGGCACCAACTCTGTGGGCTGGGCCGTGATCA
CCGACGAGTACAAGGTGCCCAGCAAGAAATTCAAGGTGCTGGGCAACACCGACCGGCACAGCATCAAGAA
GAACCTGATCGGAGCCCTGCTGTTCGACAGAGGCGAAACAGCCGAGGCCACCCGGCTGAAGAGAACCGCC
AGAAGAAGATACACCAGACGGAAGAACCGGATCTGCTATCTGCAAGAGATCTTCAGCAACGAGATGGCCA
AGGTGGACGACAGCTTCTTCCACAGACTGGAAGAGTCCTTCCTGGTGGAAGAGGATAAGAAGCACGAGCG
GCACCCCATCTTCGGCAACATCGTGGACGAGGTGGCCTACCACGAGAAGTACCCCACCATCTACCACCTG
AGAAAGAAACTGGTGGACAGCACCGACAAGGCCGACCTGCGGCTGATCTATCTGGCCCTGGCCCACATGA
TCAAGTTCCGGGGCCACTTCCTGATCGAGGGCGACCTGAACCCCGACAACAGCGACGTGGACAAGCTGTT
CATCCAGCTGGTGCAGACCTACAACCAGCTGTTCGAGGAAAACCCCATCAACGCCAGCGGCGTGGACGCC
AAGGCCATCCTGTCTGCCAGACTGAGCAAGAGCAGACGGCTGGAAAATCTGATCGCCCAGCTGCCCGGCG
AGAAGAAGAATGGCCTGTTCGGAAACCTGATTGCCCTGAGCCTGGGCCTGACCCCCAACTTCAAGAGCAA
CTTCGACCTGGCCGAGGATGCCAAACTGCAGCTGAGCAAGGACACCTACGACGACGACCTGGACAACCTG
CTGGCCCAGATCGGCGACCAGTACGCCGACCTGTTTCTGGCCGCCAAGAACCTGTCCGACGCCATCCTGC
TGAGCGACATCCTGAGAGTGAACACCGAGATCACCAAGGCCCCCCTGAGCGCCTCTATGATCAAGAGATA
CGACGAGCACCACCAGGACCTGACCCTGCTGAAAGCTCTCGTGCGGCAGCAGCTGCCTGAGAAGTACAAA
GAGATTTTCTTCGACCAGAGCAAGAACGGCTACGCCGGCTACATTGACGGCGGAGCCAGCCAGGAAGAGT
TCTACAAGTTCATCAAGCCCATCCTGGAAAAGATGGACGGCACCGAGGAACTGCTCGTGAAGCTGAACAG
AGAGGACCTGCTGCGGAAGCAGCGGACCTTCGACAACGGCAGCATCCCCCACCAGATCCACCTGGGAGAG
CTGCACGCCATTCTGCGGCGGCAGGAAGATTTTTACCCATTCCTGAAGGACAACCGGGAAAAGATCGAGA
AGATCCTGACCTTCCGCATCCCCTACTACGTGGGCCCTCTGGCCAGGGGAAACAGCAGATTCGCCTGGAT
GACCAGAAAGAGCGAGGAAACCATCACCCCCTGGAACTTCGAGGAAGTGGTGGACAAGGGCGCTTCCGCC
CAGAGCTTCATCGAGCGGATGACCAACTTCGATAAGAACCTGCCCAACGAGAAGGTGCTGCCCAAGCACA
GCCTGCTGTACGAGTACTTCACCGTGTATAACGAGCTGACCAAAGTGAAATACGTGACCGAGGGAATGAG
AAAGCCCGCCTTCCTGAGCGGCGAGCAGAAAAAGGCCATCGTGGACCTGCTGTTCAAGACCAACCGGAAA
GTGACCGTGAAGCAGCTGAAAGAGGACTACTTCAAGAAAATCGAGTGCTTCGACTCCGTGGAAATCTCCG
GCGTGGAAGATCGGTTCAACGCCTCCCTGGGCACATACCACGATCTGCTGAAAATTATCAAGGACAAGGA
CTTCCTGGACAATGAGGAAAACGAGGACATTCTGGAAGATATCGTGCTGACCCTGACACTGTTTGAGGAC
AGAGAGATGATCGAGGAACGGCTGAAAACCTATGCCCACCTGTTCGACGACAAAGTGATGAAGCAGCTGA
AGCGGCGGAGATACACCGGCTGGGGCAGGCTGAGCCGGAAGCTGATCAACGGCATCCGGGACAAGCAGTC
CGGCAAGACAATCCTGGATTTCCTGAAGTCCGACGGCTTCGCCAACAGAAACTTCATGCAGCTGATCCAC
GACGACAGCCTGACCTTTAAAGAGGACATCCAGAAAGCCCAGGTGTCCGGCCAGGGCGATAGCCTGCACG
AGCACATTGCCAATCTGGCCGGCAGCCCCGCCATTAAGAAGGGCATCCTGCAGACAGTGAAGGTGGTGGA
CGAGCTCGTGAAAGTGATGGGCCGGCACAAGCCCGAGAACATCGTGATCGAAATGGCCAGAGAGAACCAG
ACCACCCAGAAGGGACAGAAGAACAGCCGCGAGAGAATGAAGCGGATCGAAGAGGGCATCAAAGAGCTGG
GCAGCCAGATCCTGAAAGAACACCCCGTGGAAAACACCCAGCTGCAGAACGAGAAGCTGTACCTGTACTA
CCTGCAGAATGGGCGGGATATGTACGTGGACCAGGAACTGGACATCAACCGGCTGTCCGACTACGATGTG
GACCATATCGTGCCTCAGAGCTTTCTGAAGGACGACTCCATCGACAACAAGGTGCTGACCAGAAGCGACA
AGAACCGGGGCAAGAGCGACAACGTGCCCTCCGAAGAGGTCGTGAAGAAGATGAAGAACTACTGGCGGCA
GCTGCTGAACGCCAAGCTGATTACCCAGAGAAAGTTCGACAATCTGACCAAGGCCGAGAGAGGCGGCCTG
AGCGAACTGGATAAGGCCGGCTTCATCAAGAGACAGCTGGTGGAAACCCGGCAGATCACAAAGCACGTGG
CACAGATCCTGGACTCCCGGATGAACACTAAGTACGACGAGAATGACAAGCTGATCCGGGAAGTGAAAGT
GATCACCCTGAAGTCCAAGCTGGTGTCCGATTTCCGGAAGGATTTCCAGTTTTACAAAGTGCGCGAGATC
AACAACTACCACCACGCCCACGACGCCTACCTGAACGCCGTCGTGGGAACCGCCCTGATCAAAAAGTACC
CTAAGCTGGAAAGCGAGTTCGTGTACGGCGACTACAAGGTGTACGACGTGCGGAAGATGATCGCCAAGAG
CGAGCAGGAAATCGGCAAGGCTACCGCCAAGTACTTCTTCTACAGCAACATCATGAACTTTTTCAAGACC
GAGATTACCCTGGCCAACGGCGAGATCCGGAAGCGGCCTCTGATCGAGACAAACGGCGAAACCGGGGAGA
TCGTGTGGGATAAGGGCCGGGATTTTGCCACCGTGCGGAAAGTGCTGAGCATGCCCCAAGTGAATATCGT
GAAAAAGACCGAGGTGCAGACAGGCGGCTTCAGCAAAGAGTCTATCCTGCCCAAGAGGAACAGCGATAAG
CTGATCGCCAGAAAGAAGGACTGGGACCCTAAGAAGTACGGCGGCTTCGTGAGCCCCACCGTGGCCTATT
CTGTGCTGGTGGTGGCCAAAGTGGAAAAGGGCAAGTCCAAGAAACTGAAGAGTGTGAAAGAGCTGCTGGG
GATCACCATCATGGAAAGAAGCAGCTTCGAGAAGAATCCCATCGACTTTCTGGAAGCCAAGGGCTACAAA
GAAGTGAAAAAGGACCTGATCATCAAGCTGCCTAAGTACTCCCTGTTCGAGCTGGAAAACGGCCGGAAGA
GAATGCTGGCCTCTGCCAGAGAACTGCAGAAGGGAAACGAACTGGCCCTGCCCTCCAAATATGTGAACTT
CCTGTACCTGGCCAGCCACTATGAGAAGCTGAAGGGCTCCCCCGAGGATAATGAGCAGAAACAGCTGTTT
GTGGAACAGCACAAGCACTACCTGGACGAGATCATCGAGCAGATCAGCGAGTTCTCCAAGAGAGTGATCC
TGGCCGACGCTAATCTGGACAAAGTGCTGTCCGCCTACAACAAGCACCGGGATAAGCCCATCAGAGAGCA
GGCCGAGAATATCATCCACCTGTTTACCCTGACCAATCTGGGAGCCCCTGCCGCCTTCAAGTACTTTGAC
ACCACCATCGACCGGAAGCAGTACAGAAGCACCAAAGAGGTGCTGGACGCCACCCTGATCCACCAGAGCA
TCACCGGCCTGTACGAGACACGGATCGACCTGTCTCAGCTGGGAGGTGACTCTGGCGGCTCAAAAAGAAC
CGCCGACGGCAGCGAATTCGAGCCCAAGAAGAAGAGGAAAGTCGGAAGCGGAGCTACTAACTTCAGCCTG
CTGAAGCAGGCTGGAGACGTGGAGGAGAACCCTGGACCTATGGTGAGCAAGGGCGAGGAGCTGTTCACCG
GGGTGGTGCCCATCCTGGTCGAGCTGGACGGCGACGTAAACGGCCACAAGTTCAGCGTGTCCGGCGAGGG
CGAGGGCGATGCCACCTACGGCAAGCTGACCCTGAAGTTCATCTGCACCACCGGCAAGCTGCCCGTGCCC
TGGCCCACCCTCGTGACCACCCTGACCTATGGAGTGCAGTGCTTCAGCCGCTACCCCGACCACATGAAGC
AGCACGACTTCTTCAAGTCCGCCATGCCCGAAGGCTACGTCCAGGAGCGCACCATCTTCTTCAAGGACGA
CGGCAACTACAAGACCCGCGCCGAGGTGAAGTTCGAGGGCGACACCCTGGTGAACCGCATCGAGCTGAAG
GGCATCGACTTCAAGGAGGACGGCAACATCCTGGGGCACAAGCTGGAGTACAACTACAACAGCCACAACG
TCTATATCATGGCCGACAAGCAGAAGAACGGCATCAAGGTGAACTTCAAGATCCGCCACAACATCGAGGA
CGGCAGCGTGCAGCTCGCCGACCACTACCAGCAGAACACCCCCATCGGCGACGGCCCCGTGCTGCTGCCC
GACAACCACTACCTGAGCACCCAGTCCGCCCTGAGCAAAGACCCCAACGAGAAGCGCGATCACATGGTCC
TGCTGGAGTTCGTGACCGCCGCCGGGATCACTCTCGGCATGGACGAGCTGTACAAGTCTGGTGGTTCTCC
CAAGAAGAAGAGGAAAGTCTAACCGGTCATCATCACCATCACCATTGAGTTTAAACCCGCTGATCAGCCT
CGACTGTGCCTTCTAGTTGCCAGCCATCTGTTGTTTGCCCCTCCCCCGTGCCTTCCTTGACCCTGGAAGG
TGCCACTCCCACTGTCCTTTCCTAATAAAATGAGGAAATTGCATCGCATTGTCTGAGTAGGTGTCATTCT
ATTCTGGGGGGTGGGGTGGGGCAGGACAGCAAGGGGGAGGATTGGGAAGACAATAGCAGGCATGCTGGGG
ATGCGGTGGGCTCTATGGCTTCTGAGGCGGAAAGAACCAGCTGGGGCTCGATACCGTCGACCTCTAGCTA
GAGCTTGGCGTAATCATGGTCATAGCTGTTTCCTGTGTGAAATTGTTATCCGCTCACAATTCCACACAAC
ATACGAGCCGGAAGCATAAAGTGTAAAGCCTAGGGTGCCTAATGAGTGAGCTAACTCACATTAATTGCGT
TGCGCTCACTGCCCGCTTTCCAGTCGGGAAACCTGTCGTGCCAGCTGCATTAATGAATCGGCCAACGCGC
GGGGAGAGGCGGTTTGCGTATTGGGCGCTCTTCCGCTTCCTCGCTCACTGACTCGCTGCGCTCGGTCGTT
CGGCTGCGGCGAGCGGTATCAGCTCACTCAAAGGCGGTAATACGGTTATCCACAGAATCAGGGGATAACG
CAGGAAAGAACATGTGAGCAAAAGGCCAGCAAAAGGCCAGGAACCGTAAAAAGGCCGCGTTGCTGGCGTT
TTTCCATAGGCTCCGCCCCCCTGACGAGCATCACAAAAATCGACGCTCAAGTCAGAGGTGGCGAAACCCG
ACAGGACTATAAAGATACCAGGCGTTTCCCCCTGGAAGCTCCCTCGTGCGCTCTCCTGTTCCGACCCTGC
CGCTTACCGGATACCTGTCCGCCTTTCTCCCTTCGGGAAGCGTGGCGCTTTCTCATAGCTCACGCTGTAG
GTATCTCAGTTCGGTGTAGGTCGTTCGCTCCAAGCTGGGCTGTGTGCACGAACCCCCCGTTCAGCCCGAC
CGCTGCGCCTTATCCGGTAACTATCGTCTTGAGTCCAACCCGGTAAGACACGACTTATCGCCACTGGCAG
CAGCCACTGGTAACAGGATTAGCAGAGCGAGGTATGTAGGCGGTGCTACAGAGTTCTTGAAGTGGTGGCC
TAACTACGGCTACACTAGAAGAACAGTATTTGGTATCTGCGCTCTGCTGAAGCCAGTTACCTTCGGAAAA
AGAGTTGGTAGCTCTTGATCCGGCAAACAAACCACCGCTGGTAGCGGTGGTTTTTTTGTTTGCAAGCAGC
AGATTACGCGCAGAAAAAAAGGATCTCAAGAAGATCCTTTGATCTTTTCTACGGGGTCTGACACTCAGTG
GAACGAAAACTCACGTTAAGGGATTTTGGTCATGAGATTATCAAAAAGGATCTTCACCTAGATCCTTTTA
AATTAAAAATGAAGTTTTAAATCAATCTAAAGTATATATGAGTAAACTTGGTCTGACAGTTACCAATGCT
TAATCAGTGAGGCACCTATCTCAGCGATCTGTCTATTTCGTTCATCCATAGTTGCCTGACTCCCCGTCGT
GTAGATAACTACGATACGGGAGGGCTTACCATCTGGCCCCAGTGCTGCAATGATACCGCGAGACCCACGC
TCACCGGCTCCAGATTTATCAGCAATAAACCAGCCAGCCGGAAGGGCCGAGCGCAGAAGTGGTCCTGCAA
CTTTATCCGCCTCCATCCAGTCTATTAATTGTTGCCGGGAAGCTAGAGTAAGTAGTTCGCCAGTTAATAG
TTTGCGCAACGTTGTTGCCATTGCTACAGGCATCGTGGTGTCACGCTCGTCGTTTGGTATGGCTTCATTC
AGCTCCGGTTCCCAACGATCAAGGCGAGTTACATGATCCCCCATGTTGTGCAAAAAAGCGGTTAGCTCCT
TCGGTCCTCCGATCGTTGTCAGAAGTAAGTTGGCCGCAGTGTTATCACTCATGGTTATGGCAGCACTGCA
TAATTCTCTTACTGTCATGCCATCCGTAAGATGCTTTTCTGTGACTGGTGAGTACTCAACCAAGTCATTC
TGAGAATAGTGTATGCGGCGACCGAGTTGCTCTTGCCCGGCGTCAATACGGGATAATACCGCGCCACATA
GCAGAACTTTAAAAGTGCTCATCATTGGAAAACGTTCTTCGGGGCGAAAACTCTCAAGGATCTTACCGCT
GTTGAGATCCAGTTCGATGTAACCCACTCGTGCACCCAACTGATCTTCAGCATCTTTTACTTTCACCAGC
GTTTCTGGGTGAGCAAAAACAGGAAGGCAAAATGCCGCAAAAAAGGGAATAAGGGCGACACGGAAATGTT
GAATACTCATACTCTTCCTTTTTCAATATTATTGAAGCATTTATCAGGGTTATTGTCTCATGAGCGGATA
CATATTTGAATGTATTTAGAAAAATAAACAAATAGGGGTTCCGCGCACATTTCCCCGAAAAGTGCCACCT
GACGTCGACGGATCGGGAGATCGATCTCCCGATCCCCTAGGGTCGACTCTCAGTACAATCTGCTCTGATG
CCGCATAGTTAAGCCAGTATCTGCTCCCTGCTTGTGTGTTGGAGGTCGCTGAGTAGTGCGCGAGCAAAAT
TTAAGCTACAACAAGGCAAGGCTTGACCGACAATTGCATGAAGAATCTGCTTAGGGTTAGGCGTTTTGCG
CTGCTTCGCGATGTACGGGCCAGATATACGCGTTGACATTGATTATTGACTAGTTATTAATAGTAATCAA
TTACGGGGTCATTAGTTCATAGCCCATATATGGAGTTCCGCGTTACATAACTTACGGTAAATGGCCCGCC
TGGCTGACCGCCCAACGACCCCCGCCCATTGACGTCAATAATGACGTATGTTCCCATAGTAACGCCAATA
GGGACTTTCCATTGACGTCAATGGGTGGAGTATTTACGGTAAACTGCCCACTTGGCAGTACATCAAGTGT
ATC
Features (pLannotate 1.2.2; 17 found; start..end, strand, type, name):
    132..335     +  promoter       CMV promoter: human cytomegalovirus (CMV) immediate early promoter
    377..395     +  promoter       T7 promoter: promoter for bacteriophage T7 RNA polymerase
    466..957     +  CDS            tadA: TADA_ECOLI - Also known as yfhC. Experimental evidence at protein level: Swiss-Prot protein existence level 1. Catalyzes the deamination of adenosine to inosine at the wobble position 34 of tRNA(Arg2). Essential for cell viability. From Escherichia coli (strain K12).
   1060..5161    +  CDS            dCas9 (fragment): catalytically dead mutant of the Cas9 endonuclease from the Streptococcus pyogenes Type II CRISPR/Cas system RNA-guided DNA-binding protein that lacks endonuclease activity due to the D10A mutation in the RuvC catalytic domain and the N863A mutation in the HNH catalytic domain
   5290..6006    +  CDS            EGFP: EGFP is a basic (constitutively fluorescent) green fluorescent protein published in 1996, derived from Aequorea victoria. It is reported to be a rapidly-maturing weak dimer with moderate acid sensitivity.
   6094..6318    +  polyA_signal   bGH poly(A) signal: bovine growth hormone polyadenylation signal
   6322..6343    +  promoter       SV40 promoter (fragment): SV40 enhancer and early promoter
   6348..6364    +  misc_feature   MCS (fragment): pBluescript multiple cloning site
   6413..6429    -  protein_bind   lac operator: The lac repressor binds to the lac operator to inhibit transcription in E. coli. This inhibition can be relieved by adding lactose or isopropyl-β-D-thiogalactopyranoside (IPTG). lac repressor encoded by lacI
   6437..6467    -  promoter       lac promoter: promoter for the E. coli lac operon
   6482..6503    -  protein_bind   CAP binding site: CAP binding activates transcription in the presence of cAMP. E. coli catabolite activator protein
   6516..6608    -  CDS            lacI (fragment): lac repressor; lacI; The lac repressor binds to the lac operator to inhibit transcription in E. coli. This inhibition can be relieved by adding lactose or isopropyl-β-D-thiogalactopyranoside (IPTG).
   6791..7379    -  rep_origin     ori: high-copy-number ColE1/pMB1/pBR322/pUC origin of replication
   7550..8410    -  CDS            AmpR: β-lactamase; bla; confers resistance to ampicillin, carbenicillin, and related antibiotics
   8411..8515    -  promoter       AmpR promoter: bla
   8586..8630    -  misc_feature   bom (fragment): basis of mobility region from pBR322
   8785..131     +  enhancer       CMV enhancer (across the origin): human cytomegalovirus immediate early enhancer
