[The description below was written by a language model from this plasmid's Addgene catalogue record and pLannotate feature annotations shown in this document.]
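Description:
pCMV-ABE8e-eVRQR-P2A-EGFP (HES1425) is a 9,033 nt mammalian expression plasmid for CRISPR adenine base editing, built by Gibson cloning on the pCMV_ABEmax_P2A_GFP backbone. It is propagated in E. coli through a high-copy ColE1/pUC-type origin and selected with ampicillin via the β-lactamase gene and its own promoter. The remaining bacterial elements in the feature table (lac promoter/operator, CAP site, and small lacI, bom, MCS and SV40 promoter fragments) are backbone remnants with no evident role in the payload.

The single expression cassette is driven by the CMV immediate early enhancer and promoter. A T7 promoter immediately downstream would also permit in vitro transcription of the editor mRNA. The human codon-optimized open reading frame encodes an N-terminal bipartite NLS, the evolved E. coli TadA deaminase domain carrying the ABE8e mutations, and an SpCas9 variant termed eVRQR (S55R/D1135V/G1218R/R1335Q/T1337R). It continues with a C-terminal bipartite NLS, a 3xFLAG tag, P2A and EGFP, and ends at a bGH polyadenylation signal. The automated annotation labels the Cas9 segment as a dCas9 fragment, but the catalogue record describes it as a D10A nickase, the usual configuration for base editors. The VRQR substitutions are known to shift SpCas9 PAM preference away from canonical NGG, although the record itself does not state the PAM. The P2A peptide causes EGFP to be released as a separate protein, so fluorescence marks transfected cells that express the editor.

No guide RNA cassette is annotated, so an sgRNA must be supplied separately. The plasmid is intended for A-to-G base editing in mammalian cells, and the associated publication concerns a bespoke base editor for treating a severe vascular disease in mice.
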