Addgene plasmid #242657: pCMV-ABE8e-eVRQR-P2A-EGFP (HES1425)
Purpose: CMV promoter expression plasmid for human codon optimized ABE8e A-to-G base editor with neVRQR(D10A) and P2A-EGFP
Depositing lab: Benjamin Kleinstiver. Depositing organization: Massachusetts General Hospital. Publication: Treatment of a severe vascular disease using a bespoke CRISPR-Cas9 base editor in mice. Alves CRR, Das S, Krishnan V, Ha LL, Fox LR, Stutzman HE, Shamber CE, Kalailingam P, McCarthy S, Lino Cardenas CL, Fong CE, Imai T, Mitra S, Yun S, Wood RK, Benning FMC, Roh K, Lawton J, Kim N, Silverstein RA, Ferreira da Silva J, de la Cruz D, Richa R, Xie J, Gray-Edwards HL, Malhotra R, Chung DY, Chao LH, Tsai SQ, Maguire CA, Lindsay ME, Kleinstiver BP, Musolino PL. Nat Biomed Eng. 2025 Sep 11:10.1038/s41551-025-01499-1. doi: 10.1038/s41551-025-01499-1. PubMed 40935887.
Backbone
  Vector backbone: pCMV_ABEmax_P2A_GFP (Addgene Plasmid #112101)
  Vector type: Mammalian Expression, CRISPR
Growth in bacteria
  Bacterial resistance: Ampicillin, 100 μg/mL
  Growth temperature: 37°C
  Growth strain: DH5alpha
  Copy number: High Copy
Gene/Insert
  Gene/Insert name: pCMV-ABE8e-SpCas9-VRQR(S55R)-P2A-EGFP (alt names: HES1425; ABE8e-eVRQR)
  Species: Synthetic
  Mutation: ABE8e mutations in TadA, eVRQR mutations in SpCas9(S55R/D1135V/G1218R/R1335Q/T1337R)
  Promoter: CMV and T7
  Tag / fusion protein: BPNLS (N terminal on insert); BPNLS-3xFLAG-P2A-EGFP (C terminal on insert)
  Cloning method: Gibson Cloning
  Sequencing primers: 5′ oBK6928-CCAAGTCTCCACCCCATTGACG; 3′ oBK219-GGGAGTGGCACCTTCCAGGGTC
Terms and licenses: Academic/Nonprofit Terms; Industry Terms: Not Available to Industry
How to cite: pCMV-ABE8e-eVRQR-P2A-EGFP (HES1425) was a gift from Benjamin Kleinstiver (Addgene plasmid # 242657 ; http://n2t.net/addgene:242657 ; RRID:Addgene_242657)
